>Addgene plasmid #34192 | KHBD00030 | depositor partial sequence | sequence record 40759 | KHBD00030 sequence 696 bps
ATGGATCCCTCGAATCTTGCTTTTGGTTTTCCCGGTCTCCCCAACCACGGACACATGCCAATACCTCCTA
CAGCCAATATGCTTGGTGGCCAGCATCCAGCACCCACCGCCAGCCCACCACAAAGCGTCCCCGGCCGTCG
GACGCCACTTGGATCGGTTGGTCTGGGTGGTTTCTATGCCCAGGGAATGGGCATGTCCCAGCAGCCACCG
ACGGATGAGAACAAACCAGGGCCCAGTGCTCCGGAGAAGCCATTGAGTCCCACGGCCGCCGCCATCGCAG
CCATTGCCATCAGTGGTGGCACCACCACGGTGGCCGTGTCCAGTGGTGGCGCCAGCGGAAGTGGCTCCAA
CAGTGGCAAGCAGAAAAACCGCCAGGGAAAGACGGTAAGGCTGAACATAAATGCCCGGGAACGACGAAGG
ATGCACGATTTGAATGATGCCCTTGATGAGCTGAGAAGTGTGATTCCCTATGCCCATTCGCCTTCTGTGC
GAAAGCTGTCGAAAATAGCCACCTTGCTGCTGGCTAAGAACTACATTCTGATGCAGCAAAATGCTCTCGA
GGAGTTGAGAAGACTTTTGGCCTATATACAAAGCACCACGGGAGCAGCGCCACTGGATTTGGGTGCATTT
CCGGCGGCTGCCAAGTTGCAGGCTCTTCTTCAAGGACCTCACAACGAACCACCGACTAGCAGCAGT
