>Addgene plasmid #34192 | KHBD00030 | addgene partial sequence | sequence record 41663 | M13-Rev 5'-CAGGAAACAGCTATGACC-3'
TAATGATTTTATTTTGACTGATAGTGACCTGTTCGTTGCAACAAATTGATAAGCAATGCTTTCTTATAAT
GCCAACTTTGTACAAGAAAGTTGGCAAACTGCTGCTAGTCGGTGGTTCGTTGTGAGGTCCTTGAAGAAGA
GCCTGCAACTTGGCAGCCGCCGGAAATGCACCCAAATCCAGTGGCGCTGCTCCCGTGGTGCTTTGTATAT
AGGCCAAAAGTCTTCTCAACTCCTCGAGAGCATTTTGCTGCATCAGAATGTAGTTCTTAGCCAGCAGCAA
GGTGGCTATTTTCGACAGCTTTCGCACAGAAGGCGAATGGGCATAGGGAATCACACTTCTCAGCTCATCA
AGGGCATCATTCAAATCGTGCATCCTTCGTCGTTCCCGGGCATTTATGTTCAGCCTTACCGTCTTTCCCT
GGCGGTTTTTCTGCTTGCCACTGTTGGAGCCACTTCCGCTGGCGCCACCACTGGACACGGCCACCGTGGT
GGTGCCACCACTGATGGCAATGGCTGCGATGGCGGCGGCCGTGGGACTCAATGGCTTCTCCGGAGCACTG
GGCCCTGGTTTGTTCTCATCCGTCGGTGGCTGCTGGGACATGCCCATTCCCTGGGCATAGAAACCACCCA
GACCAACCGATCCAAGTGGCGTCCGACGGCCGGGGACGCTTTGTGGTGGGCTGGCGGTGGGTGCTGGATG
CTGGCCACCAAGCATATTGGCTGTAGGAGGT
