[The description below was written by a language model from this plasmid's Addgene catalogue record.]
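Description:
KHBD00030 is a Gateway entry-type clone built in the pDONR221 donor vector backbone (Invitrogen), carrying the open reading frame of the Drosophila melanogaster gene CG5545, also known as Oli (Olig family; bHLHb23), which by its name belongs to the basic helix-loop-helix class of transcription factors. The insert is recorded as 696 bp in a backbone of about 2.5 kb once the donor cassette has been replaced. The plasmid is maintained in E. coli as a high-copy replicon under kanamycin selection. No feature table is provided with the record. As is general for clones made by recombination into pDONR221, the ORF would be expected to sit between attL recombination sites, and M13 forward and reverse primer sites flanking the insert are listed for sequence verification.

The vector itself has no expression function: the record lists no promoter, tag or reporter driving the insert, and its role is to serve as a shuttle from which the ORF can be moved by Gateway LR recombination into destination vectors of choice. The depositor notes that ORFs in this collection were cloned open-ended, without a stop codon, which allows in-frame C-terminal fusions to tags or domains supplied by the destination vector, while N-terminal fusions then depend on a stop codon supplied downstream by that vector. The clone is part of a collection of Drosophila ORFs associated with work on automated protein–DNA interaction screening of fly regulatory elements, so its typical use is as a source of the Oli coding sequence for generating fusion constructs for such interaction assays or for other expression applications.
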