Addgene plasmid #34192: KHBD00030
Depositing lab: Bart Deplancke. Depositing organization: Swiss Federal Institute of Technology (EPFL). Publication: Automated protein-DNA interaction screening of Drosophila regulatory elements. Korneel Hens, Jean-Daniel Feuz, Alina Isakova, Antonina Lagovitina, Andreas Massouras, Julien Bryois, Patrick Callaerts, Susan E. Celniker, Bart Deplancke. Nat Methods. 2011 Oct 30;8(12):1065-70. 10.1038/nmeth.1763 PubMed 22037703.
Backbone
  Vector backbone: pDONR221
  Backbone manufacturer: Invitrogen
  Backbone size w/o insert (bp): 2536
  Vector type: Gateway Donor Vector
Growth in bacteria
  Bacterial resistance: Kanamycin, 50 μg/mL
  Growth temperature: 37°C
  Growth strain: DH5alpha
  Copy number: High Copy
Gene/Insert
  Gene/Insert name: CG5545 (alt names: FBgn0032651; Oli; Olig family)
  Species: D. melanogaster (fly)
  Insert size (bp): 696
  Entrez Gene: Oli (a.k.a. Dmel_CG5545, CG5545, Dmel\CG5545, Doli, bHLHb23)
  Cloning method: Gateway Cloning
  Sequencing primers: 5′ M13F; 3′ M13R
Terms and licenses: Academic/Nonprofit Terms; Industry Terms: Not Available to Industry
Depositor comments: Please note that the ORFs in this collection were cloned open-ended (without a stop codon).
How to cite: KHBD00030 was a gift from Bart Deplancke (Addgene plasmid # 34192 ; http://n2t.net/addgene:34192 ; RRID:Addgene_34192)
